Addgene plasmid #69751: pKG333
Purpose: Retroviral expression of Histone H3
Depositing lab: Iain Cheeseman. Depositing organization: Whitehead Institute for Biomedical Research.
Backbone
  Vector backbone: pIC242
  Backbone manufacturer: Arshad Desai (Addgene plasmid# 44432)
  Vector type: Mammalian Expression, Retroviral
  Selectable markers: Blasticidin
Growth in bacteria
  Bacterial resistance: Ampicillin, 100 μg/mL
  Growth temperature: 37°C
  Growth strain: NEB Stable
  Copy number: High Copy
Gene/Insert
  Gene/Insert name: Histone H3
  Species: H. sapiens (human)
  Insert size (bp): 411
  Mutation: e.coli optimized sequence
  Tag / fusion protein: eGFP-TEV-S (N terminal on insert)
  Cloning method: Restriction Enzyme; 5′ cloning site XhoI (not destroyed); 3′ cloning site EcoRI (not destroyed)
  Sequencing primers: 5′ EGFP-C; 3′ pBABE 3'
Terms and licenses: Academic/Nonprofit Terms; Industry Terms: Not Available to Industry
How to cite: pKG333 was a gift from Iain Cheeseman (Addgene plasmid # 69751 ; http://n2t.net/addgene:69751 ; RRID:Addgene_69751)
