[The description below was written by a language model from this plasmid's Addgene catalogue record and pLannotate feature annotations shown in this document.]
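Description:
pKG333 is a Moloney murine leukemia virus-based retroviral vector for stable expression of tagged human histone H3 in mammalian cells. It is built on the pIC242 backbone, and the use of a pBABE 3' sequencing primer together with the overall layout suggests a pBABE-style design. In bacteria it is maintained through a high-copy ColE1/pUC-type origin and selected with ampicillin via the β-lactamase gene and its native promoter. The roughly 6.3 kb sequence carries two MMLV long terminal repeats flanking the transferable region, with a packaging signal and a truncated gag segment lacking its start codon just downstream of the 5' LTR. These elements allow the transcribed genome to be encapsidated efficiently when the plasmid is introduced into a packaging cell line that supplies the viral proteins in trans.

No separate internal promoter is annotated upstream of the fusion gene, so expression is presumably driven from the 5' LTR. The open reading frame encodes EGFP, followed by a short linker containing a TEV protease cleavage site and an S-tag, fused to the N terminus of a 411 bp histone H3 coding sequence cloned between XhoI and EcoRI sites. The H3 sequence is recorded as codon-optimized for E. coli; the automated annotation matches it to bovine H3.1, reflecting the strong conservation of this histone rather than a different source. Downstream, an SV40 enhancer/early promoter drives blasticidin S deaminase, allowing selection of transduced cells with blasticidin. The GFP-TEV-S arrangement supports both fluorescence imaging of chromatin-incorporated H3 and affinity purification with protease release, although the record states only retroviral expression of histone H3 as the purpose.
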