Features (pLannotate 1.2.2; 18 found; start..end, strand, type, name):
      6..475     +  LTR            LTR: long terminal repeat from Moloney murine leukemia virus
    599..873     +  misc_feature   MESV Ψ (fragment): packaging signal of murine embryonic stem cell virus
    940..1356    +  CDS            gag (truncated): truncated Moloney murine leukemia virus (MMLV) gag gene lacking the start codon
   1397..2113    +  CDS            EGFP: EGFP is a basic (constitutively fluorescent) green fluorescent protein published in 1996, derived from Aequorea victoria. It is reported to be a rapidly-maturing weak dimer with moderate acid sensitivity.
   2140..2158    +  misc_feature   MCS (fragment): pBluescript multiple cloning site
   2159..2178    +  CDS            capTEV™ (fragment): composite tag for in vivo biotinylation, TEV protease cleavage, and 6xHis tagging
   2192..2236    +  CDS            S-Tag: affinity and epitope tag derived from pancreatic ribonuclease A
   2261..2668    +  CDS            H31_BOVIN (sequence withheld): Experimental evidence at protein level: Swiss-Prot protein existence level 1. Core component of nucleosome. Nucleosomes wrap and compact DNA into chromatin, limiting DNA accessibility to the cellular machineries which require DNA as a template. Histones thereby play a central role in transcription regulation, DNA repair, DNA replication and chromosomal stability. DNA accessibility is regulated via a complex set of post-translational modifications of histones, also called histone code, and nucleosome remodeling. From Bos taurus (Bovine).
   2672..2708    +  misc_feature   MCS (fragment): multiple cloning site
   2725..2809    +  CDS            large T antigen (fragment): large T antigen from SV40 (simian virus 40)
   2852..3181    +  promoter       SV40 promoter: SV40 enhancer and early promoter
   3189..3587    +  CDS            BSD: blasticidin S deaminase; Aspergillus terreus BSD; confers resistance to blasticidin
   3634..3755    +  LTR            3' LTR (ΔU3) (fragment): self-inactivating 3' long terminal repeat (LTR) from Moloney murine leukemia virus
   3756..4225    +  LTR            LTR: long terminal repeat from Moloney murine leukemia virus
   4291..4343    -  CDS            lacI (fragment): lac repressor; lacI; The lac repressor binds to the lac operator to inhibit transcription in E. coli. This inhibition can be relieved by adding lactose or isopropyl-β-D-thiogalactopyranoside (IPTG).
   4526..5114    -  rep_origin     ori: high-copy-number ColE1/pMB1/pBR322/pUC origin of replication
   5274..6134    -  CDS            AmpR: β-lactamase; bla; confers resistance to ampicillin, carbenicillin, and related antibiotics
   6135..6239    -  promoter       AmpR promoter: bla
>Addgene plasmid #69751 | pKG333 | addgene full sequence | sequence record 424572 | Addgene NGS Result
GCAGCCTGAATATGGGCCAAACAGGATATCTGTGGTAAGCAGTTCCTGCCCCGGCTCAGGGCCAAGAACA
GATGGAACAGCTGAATATGGGCCAAACAGGATATCTGTGGTAAGCAGTTCCTGCCCCGGCTCAGGGCCAA
GAACAGATGGTCCCCAGATGCGGTCCAGCCCTCAGCAGTTTCTAGAGAACCATCAGATGTTTCCAGGGTG
CCCCAAGGACCTGAAATGACCCTGTGCCTTATTTGAACTAACCAATCAGTTCGCTTCTCGCTTCTGTTCG
CGCGCTTCTGCTCCCCGAGCTCAATAAAAGAGCCCACAACCCCTCACTCGGGGCGCCAGTCCTCCGATTG
ACTGAGTCGCCCGGGTACCCGTGTATCCAATAAACCCTCTTGCAGTTGCATCCGACTTGTGGTCTCGCTG
TTCCTTGGGAGGGTCTCCTCTGAGTGATTGACTACCCGTCAGCGGGGGTCTTTCATTTGGGGGCTCGTCC
GGGATCGGGAGACCCCTGCCCAGGGACCACCGACCCACCACCGGGAGGCAAGCTGGCCAGCAACTTATCT
GTGTCTGTCCGATTGTCTAGTGTCTATGACTGATTTTATGCGCCTGCGTCGGTACTAGTTAGCTAACTAG
CTCTGTATCTGGCGGACCCGTGGTGGAACTGACGAGTTCTGAACACCCGGCCGCAACCCTGGGAGACGTC
CCAGGGACTTTGGGGGCCGTTTTTGTGGCCCGACCTGAGGAAGGGAGTCGATGTGGAATCCGACCCCGTC
AGGATATGTGGTTCTGGTAGGAGACGAGAACCTAAAACAGTTCCCGCCTCCGTCTGAATTTTTGCTTTCG
GTTTGGAACCGAAGCCGCGCGTCTTGTCTGCTGCAGCGCTGCAGCATCGTTCTGTGTTGTCTCTGTCTGA
CTGTGTTTCTGTATTTGTCTGAAAATTAGGGCCAGACTGTTACCACTCCCTTAAGTTTGACCTTAGGTCA
CTGGAAAGATGTCGAGCGGATCGCTCACAACCAGTCGGTAGATGTCAAGAAGAGACGTTGGGTTACCTTC
TGCTCTGCAGAATGGCCAACCTTTAACGTCGGATGGCCGCGAGACGGCACCTTTAACCGAGACCTCATCA
CCCAGGTTAAGATCAAGGTCTTTTCACCTGGCCCGCATGGACACCCAGACCAGGTCCCCTACATCGTGAC
CTGGGAAGCCTTGGCTTTTGACCCCCCTCCCTGGGTCAAGCCCTTTGTACACCCTAAGCCTCCGCCTCCT
CTTCCTCCATCCGCCCCGTCTCTCCCCCTTGAACCTCCTCGTTCGACCCCGCCTCGATCCTCCCTTTATC
CAGCCCTCACTCCTTCTCTAGGCGCCGGCCGGATCCCAGTGTGGTGGTACGCTACCGGTCGCCACCATGG
TGAGCAAGGGCGAGGAGCTGTTCACCGGGGTGGTGCCCATCCTGGTCGAGCTGGACGGCGACGTAAACGG
CCACAAGTTCAGCGTGTCCGGCGAGGGCGAGGGCGATGCCACCTACGGCAAGCTGACCCTGAAGTTCATC
TGCACCACCGGCAAGCTGCCCGTGCCCTGGCCCACCCTCGTGACCACCCTGACCTACGGCGTGCAGTGCT
TCAGCCGCTACCCCGACCACATGAAGCAGCACGACTTCTTCAAGTCCGCCATGCCCGAAGGCTACGTCCA
GGAGCGCACCATCTTCTTCAAGGACGACGGCAACTACAAGACCCGCGCCGAGGTGAAGTTCGAGGGCGAC
ACCCTGGTGAACCGCATCGAGCTGAAGGGCATCGACTTCAAGGAGGACGGCAACATCCTGGGGCACAAGC
TGGAGTACAACTACAACAGCCACAACGTCTATATCATGGCCGACAAGCAGAAGAACGGCATCAAGGTGAA
CTTCAAGATCCGCCACAACATCGAGGACGGCAGCGTGCAGCTCGCCGACCACTACCAGCAGAACACCCCC
ATCGGCGACGGCCCCGTGCTGCTGCCCGACAACCACTACCTGAGCACCCAGTCCGCCCTGAGCAAAGACC
CCAACGAGAAGCGCGATCACATGGTCCTGCTGGAGTTCGTGACCGCCGCCGGGATCACTCTCGGCATGGA
CGAGCTGTACAAGTCCGGAGGGGATCGGTGGAGCTCCACCGGTGGCGGCCGCTCTAGAGAGAATCTTTAT
TTTCAGGGCGCCGCCAAATTCAAAGAAACCGCTGCTGCTAAATTCGAACGCCAGCACATGGACAGCGGAG
GTGGAGGTACTAGTCTCGAG
[408 nt withheld, positions 2261-2668]
TAAGAATTCTGCAGTCGACGGTACCGCGGGCCCGGGATCCACCGGATCTAGATAACTGATCATAATCAGC
CATACCACATTTGTAGAGGTTTTACTTGCTTTAAAAAACCTCCCACACCTCCCCCTGAACCTGAAACATA
AAATGAATGCAATTCGCCAGCACAGTGGTCGACCCTGTGGAATGTGTGTCAGTTAGGGTGTGGAAAGTCC
CCAGGCTCCCCAGCAGGCAGAAGTATGCAAAGCATGCATCTCAATTAGTCAGCAACCAGGTGTGGAAAGT
CCCCAGGCTCCCCAGCAGGCAGAAGTATGCAAAGCATGCATCTCAATTAGTCAGCAACCATAGTCCCGCC
CCTAACTCCGCCCATCCCGCCCCTAACTCCGCCCAGTTCCGCCCATTCTCCGCCCCATGGCTGACTAATT
TTTTTTATTTATGCAGAGGCCGAGGCCGCCTCGGCCTCTGAGCTATTCCAGAAGTAGTGAGGAGGCTTTT
TTGGAGGCCTAGGCTTTTGCAAAAAGCTTCATGGCCAAGCCTTTGTCTCAAGAAGAATCCACCCTCATTG
AAAGAGCAACGGCTACAATCAACAGCATCCCCATCTCTGAAGACTACAGCGTCGCCAGCGCAGCTCTCTC
TAGCGACGGCCGCATCTTCACTGGTGTCAATGTATATCATTTTACTGGGGGACCTTGTGCAGAACTCGTG
GTGCTGGGCACTGCTGCTGCTGCGGCAGCTGGCAACCTGACTTGTATCGTCGCGATCGGAAATGAGAACA
GGGGCATCTTGAGCCCCTGCGGACGGTGCCGACAGGTGCTTCTCGATCTGCATCCTGGGATCAAAGCCAT
AGTGAAGGACAGTGATGGACAGCCGACGGCAGTTGGGATTCGTGAATTGCTGCCCTCTGGTTATGTGTGG
GAGGGCTAAGATCGATAAAATAAAAGATTTTATTTAGTCTCCAGAAAAAGGGGGGAATGAAAGACCCCAC
CTGTAGGTTTGGCAAGCTAGCTTAAGTAACGCCATTTTGCAAGGCATGGAAAAATACATAACTGAGAATA
GAGAAGTTCAGATCAAGGTCAGGAACAGATGGAACAGCTGAATATGGGCCAAACAGGATATCTGTGGTAA
GCAGTTCCTGCCCCGGCTCAGGGCCAAGAACAGATGGAACAGCTGAATATGGGCCAAACAGGATATCTGT
GGTAAGCAGTTCCTGCCCCGGCTCAGGGCCAAGAACAGATGGTCCCCAGATGCGGTCCAGCCCTCAGCAG
TTTCTAGAGAACCATCAGATGTTTCCAGGGTGCCCCAAGGACCTGAAATGACCCTGTGCCTTATTTGAAC
TAACCAATCAGTTCGCTTCTCGCTTCTGTTCGCGCGCTTCTGCTCCCCGAGCTCAATAAAAGAGCCCACA
ACCCCTCACTCGGGGCGCCAGTCCTCCGATTGACTGAGTCGCCCGGGTACCCGTGTATCCAATAAACCCT
CTTGCAGTTGCATCCGACTTGTGGTCTCGCTGTTCCTTGGGAGGGTCTCCTCTGAGTGATTGACTACCCG
TCAGCGGGGGTCTTTCACATGCAGCATGTATCAAAATTAATTTGGTTTTTTTTCTTAAGTATTTACATTA
AATGGCCATAGTTGCATTAATGAATCGGCCAACGCGCGGGGAGAGGCGGTTTGCGTATTGGGCGCTCTTC
CGCTTCCTCGCTCACTGACTCGCTGCGCTCGGTCGTTCGGCTGCGGCGAGCGGTATCAGCTCACTCAAAG
GCGGTAATACGGTTATCCACAGAATCAGGGGATAACGCAGGAAAGAACATGTGAGCAAAAGGCCAGCAAA
AGGCCAGGAACCGTAAAAAGGCCGCGTTGCTGGCGTTTTTCCATAGGCTCCGCCCCCCTGACGAGCATCA
CAAAAATCGACGCTCAAGTCAGAGGTGGCGAAACCCGACAGGACTATAAAGATACCAGGCGTTTCCCCCT
GGAAGCTCCCTCGTGCGCTCTCCTGTTCCGACCCTGCCGCTTACCGGATACCTGTCCGCCTTTCTCCCTT
CGGGAAGCGTGGCGCTTTCTCATAGCTCACGCTGTAGGTATCTCAGTTCGGTGTAGGTCGTTCGCTCCAA
GCTGGGCTGTGTGCACGAACCCCCCGTTCAGCCCGACCGCTGCGCCTTATCCGGTAACTATCGTCTTGAG
TCCAACCCGGTAAGACACGACTTATCGCCACTGGCAGCAGCCACTGGTAACAGGATTAGCAGAGCGAGGT
ATGTAGGCGGTGCTACAGAGTTCTTGAAGTGGTGGCCTAACTACGGCTACACTAGAAGAACAGTATTTGG
TATCTGCGCTCTGCTGAAGCCAGTTACCTTCGGAAAAAGAGTTGGTAGCTCTTGATCCGGCAAACAAACC
ACCGCTGGTAGCGGTGGTTTTTTTGTTTGCAAGCAGCAGATTACGCGCAGAAAAAAAGGATCTCAAGAAG
ATCCTTTGATCTTTTCTACGGGGTCTGACGCTCAGTGGAACGAAAACTCACGTTAAGGGATTTTGGTCAT
GAGATTATCAAAAAGGATCTTCACCTAGATCCTTTTGCGGCCGCAAATCAATCTAAAGTATATATGAGTA
AACTTGGTCTGACAGTTACCAATGCTTAATCAGTGAGGCACCTATCTCAGCGATCTGTCTATTTCGTTCA
TCCATAGTTGCCTGACTCCCCGTCGTGTAGATAACTACGATACGGGAGGGCTTACCATCTGGCCCCAGTG
CTGCAATGATACCGCGAGACCCACGCTCACCGGCTCCAGATTTATCAGCAATAAACCAGCCAGCCGGAAG
GGCCGAGCGCAGAAGTGGTCCTGCAACTTTATCCGCCTCCATCCAGTCTATTAATTGTTGCCGGGAAGCT
AGAGTAAGTAGTTCGCCAGTTAATAGTTTGCGCAACGTTGTTGCCATTGCTACAGGCATCGTGGTGTCAC
GCTCGTCGTTTGGTATGGCTTCATTCAGCTCCGGTTCCCAACGATCAAGGCGAGTTACATGATCCCCCAT
GTTGTGCAAAAAAGCGGTTAGCTCCTTCGGTCCTCCGATCGTTGTCAGAAGTAAGTTGGCCGCAGTGTTA
TCACTCATGGTTATGGCAGCACTGCATAATTCTCTTACTGTCATGCCATCCGTAAGATGCTTTTCTGTGA
CTGGTGAGTACTCAACCAAGTCATTCTGAGAATAGTGTATGCGGCGACCGAGTTGCTCTTGCCCGGCGTC
AATACGGGATAATACCGCGCCACATAGCAGAACTTTAAAAGTGCTCATCATTGGAAAACGTTCTTCGGGG
CGAAAACTCTCAAGGATCTTACCGCTGTTGAGATCCAGTTCGATGTAACCCACTCGTGCACCCAACTGAT
CTTCAGCATCTTTTACTTTCACCAGCGTTTCTGGGTGAGCAAAAACAGGAAGGCAAAATGCCGCAAAAAA
GGGAATAAGGGCGACACGGAAATGTTGAATACTCATACTCTTCCTTTTTCAATATTATTGAAGCATTTAT
CAGGGTTATTGTCTCATGAGCGGATACATATTTGAATGTATTTAGAAAAATAAACAAATAGGGGTTCCGC
GCACATTTCCCCGAAAAGTGCCACCT
