>Addgene plasmid #69751 | pKG333 | addgene partial sequence | sequence record 128895 | pBABE3 5'-ACCCTAACTGACACACATTCC-3'
TCATTTTATGTTTCAGGTTCAGGGGGAGGTGTGGGAGGTTTTTTAAAGCAAGTAAAACCTCTACAAATGT
GGTATGGCTGATTATGATCAGTTATCTAGATCCGGTGGATCCCGGGCCCGCGGTACCGTCGACTGCAGAA
TTCTTA
[408 nt withheld, positions 147-554]
CTCGAGACTAGTACCTCCACCTCCGCTGTCCATGTGCTGGCGTTCGAATTTAGCAGCAGCGGTTTCTTTG
AATTTGGCGGCGCCCTGAAAATAAAGATTCTCTCTAGAGCGGCCGCCACCGGTGGAGCTCCACCGATCCC
CTCCGGACTTGTACAGCTCGTCCATGCCGAGAGTGATCC
