>Addgene plasmid #69751 | pKG333 | addgene partial sequence | sequence record 128896 | pBABE5 5'-CTTTATCCAGCCCTCAC-3'
GGTCGCCACCATGGTGAGCAAGGGCGAGGAGCTGTTCACCGGGGTGGTGCCCATCCTGGTCGAGCTGGAC
GGCGACGTAAACGGCCACAAGTTCAGCGTGTCCGGCGAGGGCGAGGGCGATGCCACCTACGGCAAGCTGA
CCCTGAAGTTCATCTGCACCACCGGCAAGCTGCCCGTGCCCTGGCCCACCCTCGTGACCACCCTGACCTA
CGGCGTGCAGTGCTTCAGCCGCTACCCCGACCACATGAAGCAGCACGACTTCTTCAAGTCCGCCATGCCC
GAAGGCTACGTCCAGGAGCGCACCATCTTCTTCAAGGACGACGGCAACTACAAGACCCGCGCCGAGGTGA
AGTTCGAGGGCGACACCCTGGTGAACCGCATCGAGCTGAAGGGCATCGACTTCAAGGAGGACGGCAACAT
CCTGGGGCACAAGCTGGAGTACAACTACAACAGCCACAACGTCTATATCATGGCCGACAAGCAGAAGAAC
GGCATCAAGGTGAACTTCAAGATCCGCCACAACATCGAGGACGGCAGCGTGCAGCTCGCCGACCACTACC
AGCAGAACACCCCCATCGGCGACGGCCCCGTGCTGCTGCCCGACAACCACTACCTGAGCACCCAGTCCGC
CCTGAGCAAAGACCCCAACGAGAAGCGCGATCACATGGTCCTGCTGGAGTTCGTGACCGCCGCCGGGATC
ACTCTCGGCATGGACGAGCTGTACAAGTCCGGAGG
