>Addgene plasmid #69751 | pKG333 | depositor partial sequence | sequence record 128897 | pKG333 sequence 411 bps
[408 nt withheld, positions 1-408]
TAA
